Addgene plasmid #23504: pDONR223-PINK1
Depositing lab: William Hahn & David Root. Depositing organization: Dana-Farber Cancer Institute. Publication: COT drives resistance to RAF inhibition through MAP kinase pathway reactivation. Johannessen CM, Boehm JS, Kim SY, Thomas SR, Wardwell L, Johnson LA, Emery CM, Stransky N, Cogdill AP, Barretina J, Caponigro G, Hieronymus H, Murray RR, Salehi-Ashtiani K, Hill DE, Vidal M, Zhao JJ, Yang X, Alkan O, Kim S, Harris JL, Wilson CJ, Myer VE, Finan PM, Root DE, Roberts TM, Golub T, Flaherty KT, Dummer R, Weber BL, Sellers WR, Schlegel R, Wargo JA, Hahn WC, Garraway LA. Nature. 2010 Dec 16;468(7326):968-72. doi: 10.1038/nature09627 PubMed 21107320.
Backbone
  Vector backbone: pDONR223
  Backbone manufacturer: Invitrogen
  Backbone size w/o insert (bp): 5005
  Vector type: Gateway Donor vector
Growth in bacteria
  Bacterial resistance: Spectinomycin, 50 μg/mL
  Growth temperature: 37°C
  Growth strain: DH5alpha
  Copy number: High Copy
Gene/Insert
  Gene/Insert name: PINK1 (alt name: PTEN induced putative kinase 1)
  Species: H. sapiens (human)
  Insert size (bp): 1698
  Entrez Gene: PINK1 (a.k.a. BRPK, PARK6)
  Cloning method: Gateway Cloning
  Sequencing primers: 5′ M13pUC-fwd; 3′ M13rev
Terms and licenses: Academic/Nonprofit Terms; Industry Terms: Not Available to Industry
Depositor comments: The ORF has no Stop codon. This design enables easy recombination into a destination vector to add an epitope tag of choice and Stop codon to the ORF. Do NOT use this plasmid directly for transfections. A set of 4 custom lentiviral vectors is available ( pLX301 (http://www.addgene.org/25895/) , pLX302 (http://www.addgene.org/25896/) , pLX303 (http://www.addgene.org/25897/) , pLX304 (http://www.addgene.org/25890/) ) to be used to express these ORFs in mammalian cells. These plasmids are not included in the kit and must be ordered separately.
How to cite: pDONR223-PINK1 was a gift from William Hahn & David Root (Addgene plasmid # 23504 ; http://n2t.net/addgene:23504 ; RRID:Addgene_23504)
