[The description below was written by a language model from this plasmid's Addgene catalogue record.]
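Description:
pDONR223-PINK1 is a Gateway entry-type clone built in the Invitrogen pDONR223 donor backbone (about 5 kb without insert) that carries the human PINK1 open reading frame (PTEN induced putative kinase 1, also known as BRPK or PARK6), recorded as an insert of roughly 1.7 kb. It is a bacterial propagation plasmid, maintained at high copy in standard E. coli cloning strains and selected with spectinomycin. The ORF was introduced by Gateway recombination, so it should be flanked by the attachment sites that allow it to be shuttled onward. M13 forward and reverse priming sites on either side of the insert are listed for sequence verification. No feature table accompanies the record, so the exact positions and identities of the recombination sites, origin and resistance cassette are not documented here.

The defining design feature is that the PINK1 ORF lacks a stop codon. This "open" configuration lets the coding sequence be recombined into a destination vector that supplies a C-terminal epitope tag of choice together with the stop codon. The plasmid is meant purely as a source clone, and the depositor explicitly notes it should not be transfected directly; the record lists no promoter for expression in mammalian cells. Companion lentiviral destination vectors of the pLX301–pLX304 series are suggested for expressing the ORF in mammalian cells. The clone belongs to a kit of ORF clones and is associated with a study of how MAP kinase pathway reactivation drives resistance to RAF inhibition, consistent with use in gain-of-function expression screens and follow-up studies of individual kinases.
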