>Addgene plasmid #23504 | pDONR223-PINK1 | depositor partial sequence | sequence record 10821 | Author sequence, M13pUC-fwd
ACCGATTTATTTTGACTGATAGTGACCTGTTCGTTGCAACAAATTGATGAGCAATGCTTTTTTATAATGC
CAACTTTGTACAAAAAAGTTGGCACCATGGCGGTGCGACAGGCGCTGGGCCGCGGCCTGCAGCTGGGTCG
AGCGCTGCTGCTGCGCTTCACGGGCTGTGTCCGCGGGGAGCGTCCAGGCTGGGCCGCAGGACCGGGCGCG
GAGCCTCGCAGGGTCGGGCTCGGGCTCCCTAACCGTCTCCGCTTCTTCCGCCAGTCGGTGGCCGGGCTGG
CGGCGCGGTTGCAGCGGCAGTTCGTGGTGCGGGCCTGGGGCTGCGCGGGCCCTTGCGGCCGGGCAGTCTT
TCTGGCCTTCGGGCTAGGGCTGGGCCTCATCGAGGAAAAACAGGCGGAGAGCCGGCGGGCGGTCTCGGCC
TGTCAGGAGATCCAGGCAATTTTTACCCAGAAAAGCAAGCCGGGGCCTGACCCGTTGGACACGAGACGCT
TGCAGGGCTTTCGGCTGGAGGAGTATCTGATAGGGCAGTCCATTGGTAAGGGCTGCAGTGCTGCTGTGTA
TGAAGCCACCATGCCTACATTGCCCCAGAACCTGGAGGTGACAAAGAGCACCGGGTTGCTTCCAGGGAGA
GGCCCAGTACCAGTGCACCAGAGAAGGGCAGGAGCGAGCTCCGGGGGCCCCTGCCTTCCCCTTGGCCATC
AAGATGATGTGGAACATCTCGGCAGGTTCCTCCAGCGAAGCCATCTTGAACACAATGAGCCAGGAGCTGG
TCCCAGCGAGCCGAGTGGCCTTGGCTTGAGG
