>Addgene plasmid #23504 | pDONR223-PINK1 | addgene partial sequence | sequence record 29305 | 23504 with M13pUC-fwd
AGCTCGGGCCCAATAATGATTTTATTTTGACTGATAGTGACCTGTTCGTTGCAACAAATTGATGAGCAAT
GCTTTTTTATAATGCCAACTTTGTACAAAAAAGTTGGCACCATGGCGGTGCGACAGGCGCTGGGCCGCGG
CCTGCAGCTGGGTCGAGCGCTGCTGCTGCGCTTCACGGGCTGTGTCCGCGGGGAGCGTCCAGGCTGGGCC
GCAGGACCGGGCGCGGAGCCTCGCAGGGTCGGGCTCGGGCTCCCTAACCGTCTCCGCTTCTTCCGCCAGT
CGGTGGCCGGGCTGGCGGCGCGGTTGCAGCGGCAGTTCGTGGTGCGGGCCTGGGGCTGCGCGGGCCCTTG
CGGCCGGGCAGTCTTTCTGGCCTTCGGGCTAGGGCTGGGCCTCATCGAGGAAAAACAGGCGGAGAGCCGG
CGGGCGGTCTCGGCCTGTCAGGAGATCCAGGCAATTTTTACCCAGAAAAGCAAGCCGGGGCCTGACCCGT
TGGACACGAGACGCTTGCAGGGCTTTCGGCTGGAGGAGTATCTGATAGGGCAGTCCATTGGTAAGGGCTG
CAGTGCTGCTGTGTATGAAGCCACCATGCCTACATTGCCCCAGAACCTGGAGGTGACAAAGAGCACCGGG
TTGCTTCCAGGGAGAGGGC
