>Addgene plasmid #23504 | pDONR223-PINK1 | depositor partial sequence | sequence record 46983 | Author sequence, M13-rev
AACGGCTGGATGGCAATAATGATTTTATTTTGACTGATAGTGACCTGTTCGTTGCAACAAATTGATAAGC
AATGCTTTCTTATAATGCCAACTTTGTACAAGAAAGTTGGCAACAGGGCTGCCCTCCATGAGCAGAGGAG
GAGGGCTGCCTGGCAGAGCGTTTCACACTCCAGGTTAGCCAGAAAGAGCATCTTCATTTTTGTTTCCACA
CAACACTTCTCTGTGAGCCTGTTGGCCAACAAAGTGGCGGCCGATTGTTGGAGGAGCCAGCCAACCATCT
TGTCTAACTTCAGATTCTTCAGGGCTAGAATATGTTCACCCCAGAGGCTTAGATGAAGCACATTTGCGGC
TACTCGGGCAGATGGTCTCTTGCTGGCCTCTCGCTGGAGCAGTGCCCTCACCAACTGTCTCACGTCTGGA
GGCACTGACTCGGGCAGTGCAGGTAGCTGAGCCTCTTGGTAGCTGCGGCTTTCAAGGTGGGCCTTGCCCT
GGCCGTAGAAGGGATTGACAAGCCCGAAGATTTCATAGGCGATGGCTCCCACTGCCCAGGCATCAGCCTT
GCTGTAGTCAATCACTGCCCTGGGGCCAGGACGGGCCGTGGACACCTCTGGGGCCATCAGACAGCCGTTT
CCGCCCCGATCCACGTACCAGCTGCTGAAGGGCAACTGCAGGCCGATGCTCTCATCAGCCAGGCAGCAGC
CAAAATCTGCGATCACCAGCCAGGGGCAGCCGTCTGGGTCCAGCTCCACAAGGATGTTGTCGGATTTCAG
TCTCTGTGCGCGATGCCCTGTTGAACCAGATGGTCCACGCCTTCCAGCAGCTGCAGCAGCATCATGGCGC
